>Addgene plasmid #230414 | AiP11533 - pAAV-hsA2-AiE0087h-minRho-SYFP2-WPRE3-BGHpA (Alias: CN1533) | addgene full sequence | sequence record 474055 | Addgene NGS Result
CCTGCAGGCAGCTGCGCGCTCGCTCGCTCACTGAGGCCGCCCGGGCGTCGGGCGACCTTTGGTCGCCCGG
CCTCAGTGAGCGAGCGAGCGCGCAGAGAGGGAGTGGCCAACTCCATCACTAGGGGTTCCTGCGGCCGCAA
CGCGTTTAGAACAATGGCTGGCCCATAGTAAATGCCGTGTTAGTGTGTTAGTTGCTGTTCTTCCACGTCA
GAAGAGGCACAGACAAATTACCACCAGGTGGCGCTCAGAGTCTGCGGAGGCATCACAACAGCCCTGAATT
TGAATCCTGCTCTGCCACTGCCTAGTTGAGACCTTTTACTACCTGACTAGCTGTTTGTGTATTTTAGGTG
TTTGTTTAATGGGGCCTCAGTTTCTCCCTTGGGATTAAGTGGGTACCAGGCAGGACAAAATAAGCCACCT
GTGCCATTCTACCCTTTCCATCCTGCTGTTTTTCCACCCTGCAGCTGCTTTCTCAAAGAATCCCTGAATC
TCCTCTCTCTAAATAGTGCAAGCTTGCTGTTGGGAACACCCACAGATGCACTCTACAAATACACAACTCA
CTTTGAGTAATCATATTGATTCGGAATTATCGGCCATTCAAATACCTCATTGAAGATGCCATCTGGGATG
TTATTGCTCTTCAGAGGTAGATCATATTCTGAGAAAATCTGTCAAAATGTAGAAATAACTCATCAAAATG
GCCATTGCAGAATCTAGCTGCACTTCTTAAGGAAGCAGACTCTGATGCTGCGGGTTTCATTGCCCCTAAG
TGAGATGCTGAAGGAAGAAGGGCTGTTTCTTTTCTGTTTTCAAGTGTCATGAGAAATTTAAAGTTCAGGA
ATGTGCAAGTTCAGAGTGCTCCTGGACTCCTTTGCTCATTCAGAGACATCTCACTGAAAACAAACATTCC
TCAAGGTTATCTCTGGTCCTGGGAATTCGATATCATAATCAACCATAGGTACCGAGCTCGGGATTCAGCC
GGGAGCTTAGGGAGGGGAGGTCACTTCATAAGGGCCTGGGGGGGGAGTTGGAGCCACGAGTCGTCCAGCC
GGAGCCCCGTGTGGCTGAGCTCCGGCCTCAGAAGCATCCCCGGGTTGGATCCTTCGAAGCTAGCGCTACC
GGTCGCCACCATGGTGAGCAAGGGCGAGGAGCTGTTCACCGGGGTGGTGCCCATCCTGGTCGAGCTGGAC
GGCGACGTAAACGGCCACAAGTTCAGCGTGTCCGGCGAGGGCGAGGGCGATGCCACCTACGGCAAGCTGA
CCCTGAAGCTGATCTGCACCACCGGCAAGCTGCCCGTGCCCTGGCCCACCCTCGTGACCACCCTGGGCTA
CGGCGTGCAGTGCTTCGCCCGCTACCCCGACCACATGAAGCAGCACGACTTCTTCAAGTCCGCCATGCCC
GAAGGCTACGTCCAGGAGCGCACCATCTTCTTCAAGGACGACGGCAACTACAAGACCCGCGCCGAGGTGA
AGTTCGAGGGCGACACCCTGGTGAACCGCATCGAGCTGAAGGGCATCGACTTCAAGGAGGACGGCAACAT
CCTGGGGCACAAGCTGGAGTACAACTACAACAGCCACAACGTCTATATCACCGCCGACAAGCAGAAGAAC
GGCATCAAGGCCAACTTCAAGATCCGCCACAACATCGAGGACGGCGGCGTGCAGCTCGCCGACCACTACC
AGCAGAACACCCCCATCGGCGACGGCCCCGTGCTGCTGCCCGACAACCACTACCTGAGCTACCAGTCCAA
GCTGAGCAAAGACCCCAACGAGAAGCGCGATCACATGGTCCTGCTGGAGTTCGTGACCGCCGCCGGGATC
ACTCTCGGCATGGACGAGCTGTACAAGTAAGTCGACATCATAATCAACCTCTGGATTACAAAATTTGTGA
AAGATTGACTGGTATTCTTAACTATGTTGCTCCTTTTACGCTATGTGGATACGCTGCTTTAATGCCTTTG
TATCATGCTATTGCTTCCCGTATGGCTTTCATTTTCTCCTCCTTGTATAAATCCTGGTTAGTTCTTGCCA
CGGCGGAACTCATCGCCGCCTGCCTTGCCCGCTGCTGGACAGGGGCTCGGCTGTTGGGCACTGACAATTC
CGTGGCTCGAGAGATCTTCGACTGTGCCTTCTAGTTGCCAGCCATCTGTTGTTTGCCCCTCCCCCGTGCC
TTCCTTGACCCTGGAAGGTGCCACTCCCACTGTCCTTTCCTAATAAAATGAGGAAATTGCATCGCATTGT
CTGAGTAGGTGTCATTCTATTCTGGGGGGTGGGGTGGGGCAGGACAGCAAGGGGGAGGATTGGGAAGACA
ATAGCAGGCATGAGATCTCACGTGCGGACCGAGCGGCCGCAGGAACCCCTAGTGATGGAGTTGGCCACTC
CCTCTCTGCGCGCTCGCTCGCTCACTGAGGCCGGGCGACCAAAGGTCGCCCGACGCCCGGGCTTTGCCCG
GGCGGCCTCAGTGAGCGAGCGAGCGCGCAGCTGCCTGCAGGGGCGCCTGATGCGGTATTTTCTCCTTACG
CATCTGTGCGGTATTTCACACCGCATA
[95 nt withheld, positions 2548-2642]
T
[46 nt withheld, positions 2644-2689]
C
[141 nt withheld, positions 2691-2831]
CCTTTGACGTTGGAGTCCACGTTCTTT
[37 nt withheld, positions 2859-2895]
ACTCTATCTCGGGCTATTCTTTTGATTTATAAGGGATTTTGCCGATTTCGGTCTATTGGTTAAAAAATGA
GCTGATTTAACAAAAATTTAACGGGAATTTTAACAAAATATTAACGTTTACAATTTTATGGTGCACTCTC
AGTACAATCTGCTCTGATGCCGCATAGTTAAGCCAGCCCCGACACCCGCCAACACCCGCTGACGCGCCCT
GACGGGCTTGTCTGCTCCCGGCATCCGCTTACAGACAAGCTGTGACCGTCTCCGGGAGCTGCATGTGTCA
GAGGTTTTCACCGTCATCACCGAAACGCGCGAGACGAAAGGGCCTCGTGATACGCCTATTTTTATAGGTT
AATGTCATGATAATAATGGTTTCTTAGACGTCAGGTGGCACTTTTCGGGGAAATGTGCGCGGAACCCCTA
TTTGTTTATTTTTCTAAATACATTCAAATATGTATCCGCTCATGAGACAATAACCCTGATAAATGCTTCA
ATAATATTGAAAAAGGAAGAGTATGAGTATTCAACATTTCCGTGTCGCCCTTATTCCCTTTTTTGCGGCA
TTTTGCCTTCCTGTTTTTGCTCACCCAGAAACGCTGGTGAAAGTAAAAGATGCTGAAGATCAGTTGGGTG
CACGAGTGGGTTACATCGAACTGGATCTCAACAGCGGTAAGATCCTTGAGAGTTTTCGCCCCGAAGAACG
TTTTCCAATGATGAGCACTTTTAAAGTTCTGCTATGTGGCGCGGTATTATCCCGTATTGACGCCGGGCAA
GAGCAACTCGGTCGCCGCATACACTATTCTCAGAATGACTTGGTTGAGTACTCACCAGTCACAGAAAAGC
ATCTTACGGATGGCATGACAGTAAGAGAATTATGCAGTGCTGCCATAACCATGAGTGATAACACTGCGGC
CAACTTACTTCTGACAACGATCGGAGGACCGAAGGAGCTAACCGCTTTTTTGCACAACATGGGGGATCAT
GTAACTCGCCTTGATCGTTGGGAACCGGAGCTGAATGAAGCCATACCAAACGACGAGCGTGACACCACGA
TGCCTGTAGCAATGGCAACAACGTTGCGCAAACTATTAACTGGCGAACTACTTACTCTAGCTTCCCGGCA
ACAATTAATAGACTGGATGGAGGCGGATAAAGTTGCAGGACCACTTCTGCGCTCGGCCCTTCCGGCTGGC
TGGTTTATTGCTGATAAATCTGGAGCCGGTGAGCGTGGGTCTCGCGGTATCATTGCAGCACTGGGGCCAG
ATGGTAAGCCCTCCCGTATCGTAGTTATCTACACGACGGGGAGTCAGGCAACTATGGATGAACGAAATAG
ACAGATCGCTGAGATAGGTGCCTCACTGATTAAGCATTGGTAACTGTCAGACCAAGTTTACTCATATATA
CTTTAGATTGATTTAAAACTTCATTTTTAATTTAAAAGGATCTAGGTGAAGATCCTTTTTGATAATCTCA
TGACCAAAATCCCTTAACGTGAGTTTTCGTTCCACTGAGCGTCAGACCCCGTAGAAAAGATCAAAGGATC
TTCTTGAGATCCTTTTTTTCTGCGCGTAATCTGCTGCTTGCAAACAAAAAAACCACCGCTACCAGCGGTG
GTTTGTTTGCCGGATCAAGAGCTACCAACTCTTTTTCCGAAGGTAACTGGCTTCAGCAGAGCGCAGATAC
CAAATACTGTTCTTCTAGTGTAGCCGTAGTTAGGCCACCACTTCAAGAACTCTGTAGCACCGCCTACATA
CCTCGCTCTGCTAATCCTGTTACCAGTGGCTGCTGCCAGTGGCGATAAGTCGTGTCTTACCGGGTTGGAC
TCAAGACGATAGTTACCGGATAAGGCGCAGCGGTCGGGCTGAACGGGGGGTTCGTGCACACAGCCCAGCT
TGGAGCGAACGACCTACACCGAACTGAGATACCTACAGCGTGAGCTATGAGAAAGCGCCACGCTTCCCGA
AGGGAGAAAGGCGGACAGGTATCCGGTAAGCGGCAGGGTCGGAACAGGAGAGCGCACGAGGGAGCTTCCA
GGGGGAAACGCCTGGTATCTTTATAGTCCTGTCGGGTTTCGCCACCTCTGACTTGAGCGTCGATTTTTGT
GATGCTCGTCAGGGGGGCGGAGCCTATGGAAAAACGCCAGCAACGCGGCCTTTTTACGGTTCCTGGCCTT
TTGCTGGCCTTTTGCTCACATGT
Features (pLannotate 1.2.2; 14 found; start..end, strand, type, name):
     12..39      +  repeat_region  AAV2 ITR (fragment): inverted terminal repeat of adeno-associated virus serotype 2 inverted
     68..95      +  repeat_region  AAV2 ITR (fragment): inverted terminal repeat of adeno-associated virus serotype 2 inverted
   1131..1847    +  CDS            SYFP2: SYFP2 is a basic (constitutively fluorescent) yellow fluorescent protein published in 2006, derived from Aequorea victoria. It is reported to be a very rapidly-maturing monomer with moderate acid sensitivity.
   1862..2019    +  misc_feature   WPRE (fragment): woodchuck hepatitis virus posttranscriptional regulatory element
   2025..2105    +  misc_feature   WPRE (fragment): woodchuck hepatitis virus posttranscriptional regulatory element
   2122..2233    +  polyA_signal   bGH poly(A) signal: bovine growth hormone polyadenylation signal
   2351..2491    +  repeat_region  AAV2 ITR: inverted terminal repeat of adeno-associated virus serotype 2 inverted
   2496..2547    -  misc_feature   bom (fragment): basis of mobility region from pBR322
   2566..3021    +  rep_origin     f1 ori (sequence partly withheld): f1 bacteriophage origin of replication; arrow indicates direction of (+) strand synthesis
   3022..3071    -  misc_feature   bom (fragment): basis of mobility region from pBR322
   3173..3208    -  CDS            rop (fragment): Rop protein, which maintains plasmids at low copy number; rop
   3303..3407    +  promoter       AmpR promoter: bla
   3408..4268    +  CDS            AmpR: β-lactamase; bla; confers resistance to ampicillin, carbenicillin, and related antibiotics
   4439..5027    +  rep_origin     ori: high-copy-number ColE1/pMB1/pBR322/pUC origin of replication
