[The description below was written by a language model from this plasmid's Addgene catalogue record and pLannotate feature annotations shown in this document.]
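Description:
AiP11533 - pAAV-hsA2-AiE0087h-minRho-SYFP2-WPRE3-BGHpA (alias CN1533) is an AAV transfer plasmid of about 5.1 kb built on a pAAV2 backbone. It is one of a large suite of enhancer-driven AAV vectors made to give genetic access to defined brain cell populations. It is propagated in bacteria as a high-copy plasmid through a ColE1/pUC-type origin, with ampicillin selection from the β-lactamase gene and its native promoter. The backbone also carries an f1 phage origin and small remnants of the pBR322 bom and rop regions. AAV2 inverted terminal repeats flank the expression cassette and mark the DNA to be replicated and packaged into recombinant AAV particles. The annotation finds a complete ITR downstream of the cassette but only short ITR fragments at the upstream end. The recorded recombination-deficient growth strain is consistent with the usual need to keep these repeats stable.

The payload is a simple reporter cassette. The candidate enhancer AiE0087h sits upstream of a minimal rhodopsin promoter (minRho), which is expected to have little activity by itself, so the pattern of expression should reflect the specificity of the enhancer. Neither the enhancer, the minimal promoter, nor the "hsA2" element in the name was annotated in the feature table. They presumably lie in the unannotated region between the left ITR and the coding sequence, and the record does not define hsA2. The cassette drives SYFP2, a fast-maturing monomeric yellow fluorescent protein derived from Aequorea victoria. It is followed by WPRE3, a shortened woodchuck hepatitis virus posttranscriptional element (detected as two WPRE fragments) that boosts transcript expression while saving packaging space, and then by the bovine growth hormone polyadenylation signal. The construct is used to produce AAV that fluorescently labels the cells in which AiE0087h is active. The record does not say which cell population the enhancer targets.
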