Addgene plasmid #230414: AiP11533 - pAAV-hsA2-AiE0087h-minRho-SYFP2-WPRE3-BGHpA (Alias: CN1533)
Purpose: AiE0087h is an enhancer sequence, designed to drive AAV-mediated transgene expression in specific populations of brain cells
Depositing lab: Allen Institute for Brain Science & Jonathan Ting. Depositing organization: Allen Institute. Publication: A suite of enhancer AAVs and transgenic mouse lines for genetic access to cortical cell types. Ben-Simon Y, Hooper M, Narayan S, Daigle TL, Dwivedi D, Way SW, Oster A, Stafford DA, Mich JK, Taormina MJ, Martinez RA, Opitz-Araya X, Roth JR, Alexander JR, Allen S, Amster A, Arbuckle J, Ayala A, Baker PM, Bakken TE, Barcelli T, Barta S, Bendrick J, Bertagnolli D, Bielstein C, Bishwakarma P, Bowlus J, Boyer G, Brouner K, Casian B, Casper T, Chakka AB, Chakrabarty R, Chance RK, Chavan S, Clark M, Colbert K, Collman F, Daniel S, Departee M, DiValentin P, Donadio N, Dotson N, Egdorf T, Fliss T, Gabitto M, Garcia J, Gary A, Gasperini M, Gloe J, Goldy J, Gore BB, Graybuck L, Greisman N, Haeseleer F, Halterman C, Haradon Z, Hastings SD, Helback O, Ho W, Hockemeyer D, Huang C, Huff S, Hunker A, Johansen N, Jones D, Juneau Z, Kalmbach B, Kannan M, Khem S, Kussick E, Kutsal R, Larsen R, Lee C, Lee AY, Leibly M, Lenz GH, Li S, Liang E, Lusk N, Madigan Z, Malloy J, Malone J, McCue R, Melchor J, Mollenkopf T, Moosman S, Morin E, Newman D, Ng L, Ngo K, Omstead V, Otto S, Oyama A, Pena N, Pham T, Phillips E, Pom CA, Potekhina L, Ransford S, Ray PL, Rette D, Reynoldson C, Rimorin C, Rocha D, Ruiz A, Sanchez REA, Sawyer L, Sedeno-Cortes A, Sevigny JP, Shapovalova N, Shepard N, Shulga L, Sigler AR, Siverts L, Soliman S, Somasundaram S, Staats B, Stewart K, Szelenyi E, Tieu M, Trader C, Tran A, van Velthoven CTJ, Walker M, Wang Y, Weed N, Wirthlin M, Wood T, Wynalda B, Yao Z, Zhou T, Ariza J, Dee N, Reding M, Ronellenfitch K, Mufti S, Sunkin SM, Smith KA, Esposito L, Waters J, Thyagarajan B, Yao S, Lein ES, Zeng H, Levi BP, Ngai J, Ting JT, Tasic B. Cell. 2025 May 16:S0092-8674(25)00513-6. doi: 10.1016/j.cell.2025.05.002. PubMed 40403729.
Backbone
  Vector backbone: pAAV2
  Vector type: AAV
Growth in bacteria
  Bacterial resistance: Ampicillin, 100 μg/mL
  Growth temperature: 37°C
  Growth strain: NEB Stable
  Copy number: High Copy
Gene/Insert
  Gene/Insert name: SYFP2
  Species: Synthetic
  Promoter: minRho
  Cloning method: Gibson Cloning
Terms and licenses: Academic/Nonprofit Terms; Industry Terms: Not Available to Industry
How to cite: AiP11533 - pAAV-hsA2-AiE0087h-minRho-SYFP2-WPRE3-BGHpA (Alias: CN1533) was a gift from Allen Institute for Brain Science & Jonathan Ting (Addgene plasmid # 230414 ; http://n2t.net/addgene:230414 ; RRID:Addgene_230414)
